>Addgene plasmid #184569 | pRSetB-KanR-LiLac | addgene full sequence | sequence record 361926 | Addgene NGS Result
TGAGATCCTTTTTTTCTGCGCGTAATCTGCTGCTTGCAAACAAAAAAACCACCGCTACCAGCGGTGGTTT
GTTTGCCGGATCAAGAGCTACCAACTCTTTTTCCGAAGGTAACTGGCTTCAGCAGAGCGCAGATACCAAA
TACTGTTCTTCTAGTGTAGCCGTAGTTAGGCCACCACTTCAAGAACTCTGTAGCACCGCCTACATACCTC
GCTCTGCTAATCCTGTTACCAGTGGCTGCTGCCAGTGGCGATAAGTCGTGTCTTACCGGGTTGGACTCAA
GACGATAGTTACCGGATAAGGCGCAGCGGTCGGGCTGAACGGGGGGTTCGTGCACACAGCCCAGCTTGGA
GCGAACGACCTACACCGAACTGAGATACCTACAGCGTGAGCTATGAGAAAGCGCCACGCTTCCCGAAGGG
AGAAAGGCGGACAGGTATCCGGTAAGCGGCAGGGTCGGAACAGGAGAGCGCACGAGGGAGCTTCCAGGGG
GAAACGCCTGGTATCTTTATAGTCCTGTCGGGTTTCGCCACCTCTGACTTGAGCGTCGATTTTTGTGATG
CTCGTCAGGGGGGCGGAGCCTATGGAAAAACGCCAGCAACGCGGCCTTTTTACGGTTCCTGGCCTTTTGC
TGGCCTTTTGCTCACATGTTCTTTCCTGCGTTATCCCCTGATTCTGTGGATAACCGTATTACCGCCTTTG
AGTGAGCTGATACCGCTCGCCGCAGCCGAACGACCGAGCGCAGCGAGTCAGTGAGCGAGGAAGCGGAAGA
GCGCCCAATACGCAAACCGCCTCTCCCCGCGCGTTGGCCGATTCATTAATGCAGGATCTCGATCCCGCGA
AATTAATACGACTCACTATAGGGAGACCACAACGGTTTCCCTCTAGAAATAATTTTGTTTAACTTTAAGA
AGGAGATATACATATGAAACATCACCATCATCATCATCATGTGAGCAAGGGCGAGGAGCTGTTCACCGGG
GTGGTGCCCATCCTGGTCGAGCTGGACGGCGACGTAAACGGCCACAAGTTCAGCGTGTCCGGCGAGGGCG
AGGGCGATGCCACCTACGGCAAGCTGACCCTGAAGTTCATCTGCACCACCGGCAAGCTGCCCGTGCCCTG
GCCCACCCTCGTGACCACCCTGTCCTGGGGCGTGCAGTGCTTCGCCCGCTACCCCGACCACATGAAGCAG
CACGACTTCTTCAAGTCCGCCATGCCCGAAGGCTACGTCCAGGAGCGCACCATCTTCTTCAAGGACGACG
GCAACTACAAGACCCGCGCCGAGGTGAAGTTCGAGGGCGACACCCTGGTGAACCGCATCGAGCTGAAGGG
CATCGACTTCAAGGAGGACGGCAACATCCTGGGGCACAAGCTGGAGTACAACTCCTCCGGCCGCACCGGC
ATTGACCCCTTTACTGAAAGCGTGTTGCAAAGCCAAGCCACAGAATTGCTGCAAAAAAAAGCTCAGTTAG
TCAGTTTTAAAATTCAAGGCATTATGAAGCGCATTTTTATGGGCGCTAACACCCTTGAAAAATTTTTAAG
CGATGAAAATAGCGCTATCAACGACACCCTCAAACGCCGCATGCTCTCTGAGTTTTTGTTAGCAAACCCT
CATGTGTTATTGGTTAGCGCGATTTATACGAATAATAATGAACGTGTCATCACTGCCATGAGCATGGATT
CAAAAATCGCCTACCCTAATACCACGCTCAATGAAAACATGACCAATCAAATCCGTTCGCTCAAAAGTAT
TACCCATTCAGATCCCTATTATAAAGAGGTTAATGGCGATAAAATCTATGGCATGGATATTACCCTCCCC
CTTATGGGTAAGAATCAAAATGCTATTGGCGCGCTGAATTTCTTTTTAAACATTGACGCTTTTTATACCG
ATGTGGTAGGCAAGAAAAAGAGCAACACCTTTTTAATGGGGAAAGACGGCCGTCTTTTAATCAACCCTAA
TCGTGAGATCCAAGATAAGATTTTAAGCGCTATCAATCCAGATCGCCGTGTCGCTAAAGCTGTGGAGTAT
TACAATCAAAACGAAGCGGGCACTTTGAGCTACCATTCATTGAGCGGGAATACAGAAACCTTTTTAGCCA
TTCAGCCCTTTGATTTTTTTGAAGAAAAAGGGAATAACGGCAATCATTGGCGTTGGGCAATTGGGAAATA
TGTCAATAAATCTTTAGTCTTTTCCAGCCACAGCAACGTCTATATCACCGCCGACAAGCAGAAGAACGGC
ATCAAGGCCAACTTCAAGATCCGCCACAACATCGAGGACGGCGGCGTGCAGCTCGCCGACCACTACCAGC
AGAACACCCCCATCGGCGACGGCCCCGTGCTGCTGCCCGACAACCACTACCTGAGCACCCAGTCCAAGCT
GAGCAAAGACCCCAACGAGAAGCGCGATCACATGGTCCTACTGGAGTTCGTGACCGCCGCCGGGATCACT
CTCGGCATGGACGAGCTGTACCAGTGATTTCCGGACTAGCATAACCCCTTGGGGCCTCTAAACGGGTCTT
GAGGGGTTTTTTGCTGAGCTCCGAGGGGCCCAAGCT
[35 nt withheld, positions 2557-2591]
CCTTTGACGTTGGAGTCCACGTTCTTT
[37 nt withheld, positions 2619-2655]
ACCCTATCTCGGTCTATTCTTTTGATTTATAAGGGATTTTGCCGATTTCGGCCTATTGGTTAAAAAATGA
GCTGATTTAACAAAAATTTAACGCGAATTTTAACAAAATATTAACGCTTACAATTTAGGTGGCACTTTTC
GGGGAAATGTGCGCGGAACCCCTATTTGTTTATTTTTCTAAATACATTCAAATATGTATCCGCTCATGAG
ACAATAACCCTGATAAATGCTTCAATAATATTGAAAAAGGAAGAGTATGATTGAACAAGATGGATTGCAC
GCAGGTTCTCCGGCCGCTTGGGTGGAGAGGCTATTCGGCTATGACTGGGCACAACAGACAATCGGCTGCT
CTGATGCCGCCGTGTTCCGGCTGTCAGCGCAGGGGCGCCCGGTTCTTTTTGTCAAGACCGACCTGTCCGG
TGCCCTGAATGAACTGCAAGACGAGGCAGCGCGGCTATCGTGGCTGGCCACGACGGGCGTTCCTTGCGCA
GCTGTGCTCGACGTTGTCACTGAAGCGGGAAGGGACTGGCTGCTATTGGGCGAAGTGCCGGGGCAGGATC
TCCTGTCATCTCACCTTGCTCCTGCCGAGAAAGTATCCATCATGGCTGATGCAATGCGGCGGCTGCATAC
GCTTGATCCGGCTACCTGCCCATTCGACCACCAAGCGAAACATCGCATCGAGCGAGCACGTACTCGGATG
GAAGCCGGTCTTGTCGATCAGGATGATCTGGACGAAGAGCATCAGGGGCTCGCGCCAGCCGAACTGTTCG
CCAGGCTCAAGGCGAGCATGCCCGACGGCGAGGATCTCGTCGTGACCCATGGCGATGCCTGCTTGCCGAA
TATCATGGTGGAAAATGGCCGCTTTTCTGGATTCATCGACTGTGGCCGGCTGGGTGTGGCGGACCGCTAT
CAGGACATAGCGTTGGCTACCCGTGATATTGCTGAAGAGCTTGGCGGCGAATGGGCTGACCGCTTCCTCG
TGCTTTACGGTATCGCCGCTCCCGATTCGCAGCGCATCGCCTTCTATCGCCTTCTTGACGAGTTCTTCTG
ACTGTCAGACCAAGTTTACTCATATATACTTTAGATTGATTTAAAACTTCATTTTTAATTTAAAAGGATC
TAGGTGAAGATCCTTTTTGATAATCTCATGACCAAAATCCCTTAACGTGAGTTTTCGTTCCACTGAGCGT
CAGACCCCGTAGAAAAGATCAAAGGATCTTCT
Features (pLannotate 1.2.2; 10 found; start..end, strand, type, name):
    771..824     +  CDS            lacI (fragment): lac repressor; lacI; The lac repressor binds to the lac operator to inhibit transcription in E. coli. This inhibition can be relieved by adding lactose or isopropyl-β-D-thiogalactopyranoside (IPTG).
    844..862     +  promoter       T7 promoter: promoter for bacteriophage T7 RNA polymerase
    894..916     +  RBS            RBS: efficient ribosome binding site from bacteriophage T7 gene 10 (Olins and Rangwala, 1989)
    951..1383    +  CDS            VN155(I152L) (fragment): improved N-terminal fragment of mVenus for use in bimolecular fluorescence complementation (BiFC) (Kodama and Hu, 2010)
   2193..2474    +  CDS            cEGFP (fragment): cEGFP is a basic (constitutively fluorescent) green fluorescent protein published in 2008, derived from Aequorea victoria.
   2486..2533    +  terminator     T7 terminator: transcription terminator for bacteriophage T7 RNA polymerase
   2557..2781    +  rep_origin     M13 ori (fragment) (sequence partly withheld): M13 bacteriophage origin of replication; arrow indicates direction of (+) strand synthesis
   2807..2911    +  promoter       AmpR promoter: bla
   2912..3706    +  CDS            NeoR/KanR: aminoglycoside phosphotransferase from Tn5; aph(3')-II (or nptII); confers resistance to neomycin, kanamycin, and G418 (Geneticin®)
   3877..588     +  rep_origin     ori (across the origin): high-copy-number ColE1/pMB1/pBR322/pUC origin of replication
