[The description below was written by a language model from this plasmid's Addgene catalogue record and pLannotate feature annotations shown in this document.]
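Description:
pRSetB-KanR-LiLac is a small (about 3.9 kb) bacterial expression plasmid built on the pRSetB backbone, in which the original ampicillin resistance gene has been replaced by a kanamycin marker. The annotated sequence shows a Tn5-type aminoglycoside phosphotransferase (NeoR/KanR) coding region placed directly behind the retained bla (AmpR) promoter, a high-copy ColE1/pUC-type origin of replication for propagation in E. coli, and a partial M13/f1-type phage origin left over from the parental vector. A short lacI fragment upstream of the promoter appears to be a backbone remnant rather than a functional repressor gene.

The payload is LiLac, a synthetic, genetically encoded fluorescent sensor for lactate of roughly 1.55 kb, assembled by Gibson cloning and carrying an N-terminal His7 tag that would allow metal-affinity purification. Expression is driven by the T7 promoter with the efficient phage T7 gene 10 ribosome binding site and ends at a T7 terminator, so it requires a host or extract supplying T7 RNA polymerase. The depositor notes that the fluorescent protein portion derives from mTurquoise2, a cyan Aequorea-type protein. The automated annotation accordingly labels two separated stretches of the open reading frame as fragments of related GFP-family proteins (mVenus and EGFP variants), which are best read as homology matches to the mTurquoise2 sequence. An unannotated region lies between them, presumably containing the lactate-sensing portion, though the record does not identify that domain. The sensor reports lactate through changes in both fluorescence lifetime and intensity, and this version is intended for bacterial or in vitro expression of the soluble protein.
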