Addgene plasmid #184569: pRSetB-KanR-LiLac
Purpose: Fluorescent reporter for lactate (with lifetime and intensity response); for bacterial or in vitro expression
Depositing lab: Gary Yellen. Depositing organization: Harvard Medical School. Publication: A high-throughput multiparameter screen for accelerated development and optimization of soluble genetically encoded fluorescent biosensors. Koveal D, Rosen PC, Meyer DJ, Diaz-Garcia CM, Wang Y, Cai LH, Chou PJ, Weitz DA, Yellen G. Nat Commun. 2022 May 25;13(1):2919. doi: 10.1038/s41467-022-30685-x. PubMed 35614105.
Backbone
  Vector backbone: pRsetB
  Modifications to backbone: replaced AmpR with KanR
  Vector type: Bacterial Expression
Growth in bacteria
  Bacterial resistance: Kanamycin, 50 μg/mL
  Growth temperature: 37°C
  Growth strain: DH5alpha
  Copy number: High Copy
Gene/Insert
  Gene/Insert name: LiLac fluorescent sensor of lactate
  Species: Synthetic
  Insert size (bp): 1554
  Promoter: T7
  Tag / fusion protein: His7 (N terminal on insert)
  Cloning method: Gibson Cloning
  Sequencing primers: 5′ cgcgttggccgattcatt; 3′ AGCTCAGCAAAAAACCCC
Terms and licenses: Academic/Nonprofit Terms; Industry Terms: Not Available to Industry
Depositor comments: mTurquoise2 sequences are originally from Goedhart, J. et al. Structure-guided evolution of cyan fluorescent proteins towards a quantum yield of 93%. Nat Commun 3, 751 (2012) and were obtained by PCR from the plasmid encoding the Lck-cpmTq2-Calcium-lifetime-sensor (Addgene plasmid #129627) (A turquoise fluorescence lifetime-based biosensor for quantitative imaging of intracellular calcium. van der Linden FH, Mahlandt EK, Arts JJG, Beumer J, Puschhof J, de Man SMA, Chertkova AO, Ponsioen B, Clevers H, van Buul JD, Postma M, Gadella TWJ Jr, Goedhart J. Nat Commun. 2021 Dec 9;12(1):7159. doi: 10.1038/s41467-021-27249-w.)
How to cite: pRSetB-KanR-LiLac was a gift from Gary Yellen (Addgene plasmid # 184569 ; http://n2t.net/addgene:184569 ; RRID:Addgene_184569)
